>Addgene plasmid #161390 | pDONR221-SLCO1C1_STOP | addgene full sequence | sequence record 352161 | Addgene NGS Result
CAAATAATGATTTTATTTTGACTGATAGTGACCTGTTCGTTGCAACACATTGATGAGCAATGCTTTTTTA
TAATGCCAACTTTGTACAAAAAAGCAGGCTCCACCATGGATACCAGCTCCAAGGAGAACATCCAGCTGTT
CTGCAAGACAAGCGTGCAGCCAGTGGGCCGCCCTTCCTTTAAGACCGAGTACCCCTCTAGCGAGGAGAAG
CAGCCTTGCTGTGGCGAGCTGAAGGTGTTCCTGTGCGCCCTGAGCTTCGTGTACTTTGCCAAGGCCCTGG
CCGAGGGCTATCTGAAGTCCACCATCACACAGATCGAGCGGAGATTTGACATCCCATCCTCTCTGGTGGG
CGTGATCGATGGCTCTTTCGAGATCGGCAATCTGCTGGTCATCACCTTCGTGAGCTATTTTGGCGCCAAG
CTGCACAGGCCAAAGATCATCGGAGCAGGATGCGTGATCATGGGAGTGGGCACACTGCTGATCGCCATGC
CTCAGTTCTTTATGGAGCAGTACAAGTATGAGCGGTACAGCCCTAGCTCCAACTCCACCCTGAGCATCTC
CCCATGCCTGCTGGAGTCTAGCTCCCAGCTGCCCGTGTCTGTGATGGAGAAGTCTAAGAGCAAGATCAGC
AATGAGTGTGAGGTGGATACATCTAGCTCCATGTGGATCTACGTGTTCCTGGGCAACCTGCTGAGAGGCA
TCGGCGAGACCCCAATCCAGCCCCTGGGCATCGCCTATCTGGACGATTTCGCCAGCGAGGACAATGCCGC
CTTTTACATCGGCTGCGTGCAGACCGTGGCCATCATCGGCCCCATCTTCGGCTTTCTGCTGGGCTCCCTG
TGCGCCAAGCTGTACGTGGACATCGGCTTTGTGAACCTGGATCACATCACCATCACACCTAAGGACCCAC
AGTGGGTGGGAGCATGGTGGCTGGGCTATCTGATCGCAGGAATCATCTCCCTGCTGGCAGCAGTGCCCTT
TTGGTACCTGCCAAAGTCTCTGCCCCGGTCCCAGTCTAGAGAGGACTCCAATTCTAGCTCCGAGAAGTCT
AAGTTCATCATCGACGATCACACCGATTATCAGACACCTCAGGGCGAGAACGCCAAGATCATGGAGATGG
CCAGGGACTTTCTGCCAAGCCTGAAGAACCTGTTCGGCAATCCCGTGTACTTTCTGTATCTGTGCACCTC
TACAGTGCAGTTCAATAGCCTGTTTGGCATGGTGACCTACAAGCCAAAGTATATCGAGCAGCAGTACGGC
CAGTCTAGCTCCCGCGCCAATTTCGTGATCGGCCTGATCAACATCCCAGCAGTGGCCCTGGGAATCTTCT
CCGGCGGCATCGTGATGAAGAAGTTTCGGATCAGCGTGTGCGGAGCAGCAAAGCTGTACCTGGGATCTAG
CGTGTTCGGCTATCTGCTGTTCCTGTCCCTGTTTGCCCTGGGCTGTGAGAACTCTGATGTGGCAGGACTG
ACCGTGAGCTACCAGGGAACAAAGCCCGTGAGCTATCACGAGAGAGCCCTGTTTAGCGACTGCAATTCCA
GGTGCAAGTGTAGCGAGACAAAGTGGGAGCCAATGTGCGGCGAGAACGGCATCACCTACGTGAGCGCCTG
CCTGGCAGGATGTCAGACATCTAACAGAAGCGGCAAGAATATCATCTTCTACAACTGCACCTGCGTGGGA
ATCGCAGCAAGCAAGTCCGGCAATTCCTCTGGCATCGTGGGCAGGTGCCAGAAGGATAACGGCTGTCCTC
AGATGTTCCTGTACTTCCTGGTCATCTCTGTGATCACCAGCTATACACTGTCCCTGGGCGGCATCCCTGG
CTACATCCTGCTGCTGAGATGCATCAAGCCACAGCTGAAGAGCTTCGCCCTGGGCATCTATACACTGGCC
ATCAGGGTGCTGGCAGGAATCCCAGCACCCGTGTACTTCGGCGTGCTGATCGATACCAGCTGTCTGAAGT
GGGGCTTTAAGAGGTGCGGAAGCAGGGGATCTTGTAGGCTGTACGACTCCAACGTGTTCCGGCACATCTA
TCTGGGCCTGACCGTGATCCTGGGCACAGTGTCTATCCTGCTGAGCATCGCCGTGCTGTTCATCCTGAAG
AAGAACTACGTGTCCAAGCACCGCTCTTTTATCACAAAGAGGGAGCGCACCATGGTGAGCACACGGTTCC
AGAAGGAGAATTATACCACATCCGACCACCTGCTGCAGCCTAACTACTGGCCAGGCAAGGAGACCCAGCT
GTAAGACCCAGCTTTCTTGTACAAAGTTGGCATTATAAGAAAGCATTGCTTATCAATTTGTTGCAACGAA
CAGGTCACTATCAGTCAAAATAAAATCATTATTTGCCATCCAGCTGATATCCCCTATAGTGAGTCGTATT
ACATGGTCATAGCTGTTTCCTGGCAGCTCTGGCCCGTGTCTCAAAATCTCTGATGTTACATTGCACAAGA
TAAAAATATATCATCATGAACAATAAAACTGTCTGCTTACATAAACAGTAATACAAGGGGTGTTATGAGC
CATATTCAACGGGAAACGTCGAGGCCGCGATTAAATTCCAACATGGATGCTGATTTATATGGGTATAAAT
GGGCTCGCGATAATGTCGGGCAATCAGGTGCGACAATCTATCGCTTGTATGGGAAGCCCGATGCGCCAGA
GTTGTTTCTGAAACATGGCAAAGGTAGCGTTGCCAATGATGTTACAGATGAGATGGTCAGACTAAACTGG
CTGACGGAATTTATGCCTCTTCCGACCATCAAGCATTTTATCCGTACTCCTGATGATGCATGGTTACTCA
CCACTGCGATCCCCGGAAAAACAGCATTCCAGGTATTAGAAGAATATCCTGATTCAGGTGAAAATATTGT
TGATGCGCTGGCAGTGTTCCTGCGCCGGTTGCATTCGATTCCTGTTTGTAATTGTCCTTTTAACAGCGAT
CGCGTATTTCGTCTCGCTCAGGCGCAATCACGAATGAATAACGGTTTGGTTGATGCGAGTGATTTTGATG
ACGAGCGTAATGGCTGGCCTGTTGAACAAGTCTGGAAAGAAATGCATAAACTTTTGCCATTCTCACCGGA
TTCAGTCGTCACTCATGGTGATTTCTCACTTGATAACCTTATTTTTGACGAGGGGAAATTAATAGGTTGT
ATTGATGTTGGACGAGTCGGAATCGCAGACCGATACCAGGATCTTGCCATCCTATGGAACTGCCTCGGTG
AGTTTTCTCCTTCATTACAGAAACGGCTTTTTCAAAAATATGGTATTGATAATCCTGATATGAATAAATT
GCAGTTTCATTTGATGCTCGATGAGTTTTTCTAATCAGAATTGGTTAATTGGTTGTAACACTGGCAGAGC
ATTACGCTGACTTGACGGGACGGCGCAAGCTCATGACCAAAATCCCTTAACGTGAGTTACGCGTCGTTCC
ACTGAGCGTCAGACCCCGTAGAAAAGATCAAAGGATCTTCTTGAGATCCTTTTTTTCTGCGCGTAATCTG
CTGCTTGCAAACAAAAAAACCACCGCTACCAGCGGTGGTTTGTTTGCCGGATCAAGAGCTACCAACTCTT
TTTCCGAAGGTAACTGGCTTCAGCAGAGCGCAGATACCAAATACTGTTCTTCTAGTGTAGCCGTAGTTAG
GCCACCACTTCAAGAACTCTGTAGCACCGCCTACATACCTCGCTCTGCTAATCCTGTTACCAGTGGCTGC
TGCCAGTGGCGATAAGTCGTGTCTTACCGGGTTGGACTCAAGACGATAGTTACCGGATAAGGCGCAGCGG
TCGGGCTGAACGGGGGGTTCGTGCACACAGCCCAGCTTGGAGCGAACGACCTACACCGAACTGAGATACC
TACAGCGTGAGCTATGAGAAAGCGCCACGCTTCCCGAAGGGAGAAAGGCGGACAGGTATCCGGTAAGCGG
CAGGGTCGGAACAGGAGAGCGCACGAGGGAGCTTCCAGGGGGAAACGCCTGGTATCTTTATAGTCCTGTC
GGGTTTCGCCACCTCTGACTTGAGCGTCGATTTTTGTGATGCTCGTCAGGGGGGCGGAGCCTATGGAAAA
ACGCCAGCAACGCGGCCTTTTTACGGTTCCTGGCCTTTTGCTGGCCTTTTGCTCACATGTTCTTTCCTGC
GTTATCCCCTGATTCTGTGGATAACCGTATTACCGCCTTTGAGTGAGCTGATACCGCTCGCCGCAGCCGA
ACGACCGAGCGCAGCGAGTCAGTGAGCGAGGAAGCGGAAGAGCGCCCAATACGCAAACCGCCTCTCCCCG
CGCGTTGGCCGATTCATTAATGCAGCTGGCACGACAGGTTTCCCGACTGGAAAGCGGGCAGTGAGCGCAA
CGCAATTAATACGCGTACCGCTAGCCAGGAAGAGTTTGTAGAAACGCAAAAAGGCCATCCGTCAGGATGG
CCTTCTGCTTAGTTTGATGCCTGGCAGTTTATGGCGGGCGTCCTGCCCGCCACCCTCCGGGCCGTTGCTT
CACAACGTTCAAATCCGCTCCCGGCGGATTTGTCCTACTCAGGAGAGCGTTCACCGACAAACAACAGATA
AAACGAAAGGCCCAGTCTTCCGACTGAGCCTTTCGTTTTATTTGATGCCTGGCAGTTCCCTACTCTCGCG
TTAACGCTAGCATGGATGTTTTCCCAGTCACGACGTTGTAAAACGACGGCCAGTCTTAAGCTCGGGCCC
Features (pLannotate 1.2.2; 10 found; start..end, strand, type, name):
      1..100     +  protein_bind   attL1: mutant version of attL; recombination site for the Gateway® LR reaction LR Clonase™
    106..2241    +  CDS            SLCO1C1: SO1C1_HUMAN - Also known as OATP14, OATP1C1, OATPF, SLC21A14. Experimental evidence at transcript level: Swiss-Prot protein existence level 2. Mediates the Na(+)-independent high affinity transport of organic anions such as the thyroid hormones thyroxine (T4) and rT3. Other potential substrates, such as triiodothyronine (T3), 17-beta- glucuronosyl estradiol, estrone-3-sulfate and sulfobromophthalein (BSP) are transported with much lower efficiency. May play a significant role in regulating T4 flux into and out of the brain (By similarity). From Homo sapiens (Human).
   2246..2345    -  protein_bind   attL2: mutant version of attL; recombination site for the Gateway® LR reaction LR Clonase™
   2363..2381    -  promoter       T7 promoter: promoter for bacteriophage T7 RNA polymerase
   2515..3324    +  CDS            KanR: aminoglycoside phosphotransferase; aph(3')-Ia; confers resistance to kanamycin in bacteria or G418 (Geneticin®) in eukaryotes
   3471..4059    +  rep_origin     ori: high-copy-number ColE1/pMB1/pBR322/pUC origin of replication
   4242..4334    +  CDS            lacI (fragment): lac repressor; lacI; The lac repressor binds to the lac operator to inhibit transcription in E. coli. This inhibition can be relieved by adding lactose or isopropyl-β-D-thiogalactopyranoside (IPTG).
   4389..4416    -  terminator     rrnB T2 terminator: transcription terminator T2 from the E. coli rrnB gene
   4548..4591    +  terminator     rrnB T1 terminator: Escherichia coli rrnB; transcription terminator T1 from the E. coli rrnB gene
   4638..4674    -  CDS            lacZα (fragment): LacZα fragment of β-galactosidase; lacZ fragment
