[The description below was written by a language model from this plasmid's Addgene catalogue record and pLannotate feature annotations shown in this document.]
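Description:
pDONR221-SLCO1C1_STOP is a Gateway entry clone built on the pDONR221 backbone, carrying a codon-optimized open reading frame for human SLCO1C1 (also known as OATP1C1, OATP-F or SLC21A14). The sequenced plasmid is 4,689 nt. It is propagated in E. coli from a high-copy ColE1/pUC-type origin and selected with kanamycin through an aminoglycoside phosphotransferase gene. Although the catalogue lists the vector type as mammalian expression, the feature table shows no eukaryotic promoter or polyadenylation signal. The plasmid is therefore a shuttle for the ORF rather than an expression construct in its own right.

The roughly 2.1 kb coding sequence sits between attL1 and attL2, the recombination sites used in the Gateway LR Clonase reaction, so the ORF can be transferred directionally into any attR-containing destination vector that supplies the desired promoter, tags and selection markers. This version keeps a stop codon at the end of the ORF. It therefore suits untagged or N-terminally tagged expression, but not C-terminal fusions. The depositor notes a companion clone without the stop codon for that purpose.

Other backbone elements include rrnB T1 and T2 transcription terminators upstream of the cassette, which insulate the insert from read-through transcription in bacteria. A T7 promoter lies just outside attL2, and there are short annotated remnants of lacI and lacZα. M13 forward and reverse primer sites are used for sequencing the insert.

SLCO1C1 encodes a sodium-independent organic anion transporter with high affinity for thyroid hormones such as thyroxine. The clone belongs to a consortium collection of solute carrier ORFs made for subcloning into custom expression vectors for transporter research and drug discovery.
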