Addgene plasmid #161390: pDONR221-SLCO1C1_STOP
Purpose: Gateway entry clone with codon-optimized ORF sequence for subcloning into custom expression vectors. Contains a STOP codon at the end of the codon-optimized ORF sequence.
Depositing lab: RESOLUTE Consortium & Giulio Superti-Furga. Depositing organization: CeMM Research Center for Molecular Medicine. Publication: The RESOLUTE consortium: unlocking SLC transporters for drug discovery. Superti-Furga G, Lackner D, Wiedmer T, Ingles-Prieto A, Barbosa B, Girardi E, Goldmann U, Gurtl B, Klavins K, Klimek C, Lindinger S, Lineiro-Retes E, Muller AC, Onstein S, Redinger G, Reil D, Sedlyarov V, Wolf G, Crawford M, Everley R, ... Steppan CM. Nat Rev Drug Discov. 2020 Jul;19(7):429-430. doi: 10.1038/d41573-020-00056-6. PubMed 32265506.
Backbone
  Vector backbone: pDONR221
  Backbone manufacturer: ThermoFisher Scientific
  Backbone size w/o insert (bp): 2550
  Vector type: Mammalian Expression
Growth in bacteria
  Bacterial resistance: Kanamycin, 50 μg/mL
  Growth temperature: 37°C
  Growth strain: NEB Stable
  Copy number: High Copy
Gene/Insert
  Gene/Insert name: SLCO1C1 (alt name: OATP-F, OATP1C1, OATP1, SLC21A14)
  Species: H. sapiens (human)
  Insert size (bp): 2139
  Entrez Gene: SLCO1C1 (a.k.a. OATP-F, OATP1, OATP14, OATP1C1, OATPF, OATPRP5, SLC21A14)
  Cloning method: Gateway Cloning
  Sequencing primers: 5′ M13-fwd; 3′ M13-rev
Terms and licenses: Academic/Nonprofit Terms; Industry Terms
Depositor comments: This plasmid contains a STOP codon at the end of the codon-optimized ORF. For the version of this plasmid that does not contain a STOP codon, please see Addgene plasmid 132224 For more information on the full Resolute plasmid collection, please see www.addgene.org/depositor-collections/re-solute/. Please provide your feedback on this plasmid to the RESOLUTE consortium by filling out their RESOLUTE repository feedback form: https://forms.office.com/Pages/ResponsePage.aspx?id=0e05yklzmkS7rjFGQL4N7z4feCLQvEJAmVcOCM_u885UN1JJRko0Ukg4TVQwNTZLOUxPQVJWT1NHUCQlQCN0PWcu
How to cite: pDONR221-SLCO1C1_STOP was a gift from RESOLUTE Consortium & Giulio Superti-Furga (Addgene plasmid # 161390 ; http://n2t.net/addgene:161390 ; RRID:Addgene_161390)
