>Addgene plasmid #161390 | pDONR221-SLCO1C1_STOP | depositor partial sequence | sequence record 312715 | Codon-optimized ORF of SLCO1C1
ATGGATACCAGCTCCAAGGAGAACATCCAGCTGTTCTGCAAGACAAGCGTGCAGCCAGTGGGCCGCCCTT
CCTTTAAGACCGAGTACCCCTCTAGCGAGGAGAAGCAGCCTTGCTGTGGCGAGCTGAAGGTGTTCCTGTG
CGCCCTGAGCTTCGTGTACTTTGCCAAGGCCCTGGCCGAGGGCTATCTGAAGTCCACCATCACACAGATC
GAGCGGAGATTTGACATCCCATCCTCTCTGGTGGGCGTGATCGATGGCTCTTTCGAGATCGGCAATCTGC
TGGTCATCACCTTCGTGAGCTATTTTGGCGCCAAGCTGCACAGGCCAAAGATCATCGGAGCAGGATGCGT
GATCATGGGAGTGGGCACACTGCTGATCGCCATGCCTCAGTTCTTTATGGAGCAGTACAAGTATGAGCGG
TACAGCCCTAGCTCCAACTCCACCCTGAGCATCTCCCCATGCCTGCTGGAGTCTAGCTCCCAGCTGCCCG
TGTCTGTGATGGAGAAGTCTAAGAGCAAGATCAGCAATGAGTGTGAGGTGGATACATCTAGCTCCATGTG
GATCTACGTGTTCCTGGGCAACCTGCTGAGAGGCATCGGCGAGACCCCAATCCAGCCCCTGGGCATCGCC
TATCTGGACGATTTCGCCAGCGAGGACAATGCCGCCTTTTACATCGGCTGCGTGCAGACCGTGGCCATCA
TCGGCCCCATCTTCGGCTTTCTGCTGGGCTCCCTGTGCGCCAAGCTGTACGTGGACATCGGCTTTGTGAA
CCTGGATCACATCACCATCACACCTAAGGACCCACAGTGGGTGGGAGCATGGTGGCTGGGCTATCTGATC
GCAGGAATCATCTCCCTGCTGGCAGCAGTGCCCTTTTGGTACCTGCCAAAGTCTCTGCCCCGGTCCCAGT
CTAGAGAGGACTCCAATTCTAGCTCCGAGAAGTCTAAGTTCATCATCGACGATCACACCGATTATCAGAC
ACCTCAGGGCGAGAACGCCAAGATCATGGAGATGGCCAGGGACTTTCTGCCAAGCCTGAAGAACCTGTTC
GGCAATCCCGTGTACTTTCTGTATCTGTGCACCTCTACAGTGCAGTTCAATAGCCTGTTTGGCATGGTGA
CCTACAAGCCAAAGTATATCGAGCAGCAGTACGGCCAGTCTAGCTCCCGCGCCAATTTCGTGATCGGCCT
GATCAACATCCCAGCAGTGGCCCTGGGAATCTTCTCCGGCGGCATCGTGATGAAGAAGTTTCGGATCAGC
GTGTGCGGAGCAGCAAAGCTGTACCTGGGATCTAGCGTGTTCGGCTATCTGCTGTTCCTGTCCCTGTTTG
CCCTGGGCTGTGAGAACTCTGATGTGGCAGGACTGACCGTGAGCTACCAGGGAACAAAGCCCGTGAGCTA
TCACGAGAGAGCCCTGTTTAGCGACTGCAATTCCAGGTGCAAGTGTAGCGAGACAAAGTGGGAGCCAATG
TGCGGCGAGAACGGCATCACCTACGTGAGCGCCTGCCTGGCAGGATGTCAGACATCTAACAGAAGCGGCA
AGAATATCATCTTCTACAACTGCACCTGCGTGGGAATCGCAGCAAGCAAGTCCGGCAATTCCTCTGGCAT
CGTGGGCAGGTGCCAGAAGGATAACGGCTGTCCTCAGATGTTCCTGTACTTCCTGGTCATCTCTGTGATC
ACCAGCTATACACTGTCCCTGGGCGGCATCCCTGGCTACATCCTGCTGCTGAGATGCATCAAGCCACAGC
TGAAGAGCTTCGCCCTGGGCATCTATACACTGGCCATCAGGGTGCTGGCAGGAATCCCAGCACCCGTGTA
CTTCGGCGTGCTGATCGATACCAGCTGTCTGAAGTGGGGCTTTAAGAGGTGCGGAAGCAGGGGATCTTGT
AGGCTGTACGACTCCAACGTGTTCCGGCACATCTATCTGGGCCTGACCGTGATCCTGGGCACAGTGTCTA
TCCTGCTGAGCATCGCCGTGCTGTTCATCCTGAAGAAGAACTACGTGTCCAAGCACCGCTCTTTTATCAC
AAAGAGGGAGCGCACCATGGTGAGCACACGGTTCCAGAAGGAGAATTATACCACATCCGACCACCTGCTG
CAGCCTAACTACTGGCCAGGCAAGGAGACCCAGCTGTAA
